Addgene plasmid #241460: pMIHP-12668 S.E.AU1
Purpose: (Empty Backbone) S.E.AU1 Flow Code Plasmid This plasmid is to be used with mRNAs.
Depositing lab: Adrian Liston. Depositing organization: Babraham Institute.
Backbone
  Vector backbone: p.MIHP — made from p.MIGII with the GFP element being replaced with the histone epitopes
  Vector type: Retroviral
  Tag / fusion protein: S; E; AU1
Growth in bacteria
  Bacterial resistance: Ampicillin, 100 μg/mL
  Growth temperature: 30°C
  Growth strain: NEB Stable
  Copy number: Unknown
Gene/Insert
  Gene/Insert name: None
Resource information
  A portion of this plasmid was derived from a plasmid made by: The plasmids were generated using pro-code vectors received from Dr Brian Brown at Mount Sinai and we have their permission via email for these to be deposited.
Terms and licenses: Academic/Nonprofit Terms; Industry Terms: Not Available to Industry
Depositor comments: Any stbl competent cell strain can be used for growing this plasmid.
How to cite: pMIHP-12668 S.E.AU1 was a gift from Adrian Liston (Addgene plasmid # 241460 ; http://n2t.net/addgene:241460 ; RRID:Addgene_241460)
