[The description below was written by a language model from this plasmid's Addgene catalogue record and pLannotate feature annotations shown in this document.]
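Description:
pMIHP-12668 S.E.AU1 is a gammaretroviral empty-backbone vector from a "Flow Code" barcoding series. Its backbone, p.MIHP, was made from p.MIGII by replacing the GFP reporter with an epitope-tagged histone. The sequenced plasmid is about 6.4 kb and is maintained in E. coli through a high-copy ColE1/pUC-type origin and an ampicillin resistance gene (β-lactamase with its own promoter). Short fragments of TcR, rop, bom, lacI and lacZα, along with a lac promoter and operator, are leftovers from earlier cloning vectors and have no apparent function. The depositor recommends recombination-deficient "stable" strains for growth, a common choice for plasmids carrying repeated LTRs.

The viral cassette is flanked by murine embryonic stem cell virus 5' and 3' LTRs. It contains the MESV Ψ packaging signal and a truncated, start-codon-less MMLV gag segment, which together allow the transcript to be packaged into retroviral particles when gag, pol and env are supplied in trans. The 5' LTR acts as the promoter. Downstream, an EMCV IRES drives cap-independent translation of mouse histone H2B (H2bc3). According to the catalogue fields, this histone carries the S, E and AU1 epitope tags, although the feature table does not annotate the tags individually.

No insert is present. A gene or other element of interest would presumably be placed upstream of the IRES, though the only annotated cloning-site fragment lies downstream of the histone. The specific combination of three epitopes on a nuclear histone serves as a protein barcode that can be read by antibody staining and flow cytometry. This follows the Pro-Code concept, from whose vectors part of this plasmid was derived. The record states that the plasmid is to be used with mRNAs but gives no further detail.
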