Features (pLannotate 1.2.2; 19 found; start..end, strand, type, name):
     32..233     -  CDS            TcR (fragment): tetracycline efflux protein; tet; confers resistance to tetracycline
    234..332     +  CDS            env (fragment): murine leukemia virus gPr80 envelope polyprotein precursor; env; proteolytically cleaved into gp70SU and p15TM subunits
    374..890     +  LTR            5' LTR: 5' long terminal repeat from murine embryonic stem cell virus
    954..1295    +  misc_feature   MESV Ψ: packaging signal of murine embryonic stem cell virus
   1362..1778    +  CDS            gag (truncated): truncated Moloney murine leukemia virus (MMLV) gag gene lacking the start codon
   1837..2397    +  misc_feature   IRES: internal ribosome entry site (IRES) of the encephalomyocarditis virus (EMCV)
   2400..2777    +  CDS            H2bc3: H2B1B_MOUSE - Also known as Hist1h2bb Experimental evidence at protein level: Swiss-Prot protein existence level 1. Core component of nucleosome. Nucleosomes wrap and compact DNA into chromatin, limiting DNA accessibility to the cellular machineries which require DNA as a template. Histones thereby play a central role in transcription regulation, DNA repair, DNA replication and chromosomal stability. DNA accessibility is regulated via a complex set of post-translational modifications of histones, also called histone code, and nucleosome remodeling. From Mus musculus (Mouse).
   2986..3016    +  misc_feature   MCS (fragment): pUC18/19 multiple cloning site
   3136..3650    +  LTR            3' LTR: 3' long terminal repeat from murine embryonic stem cell virus
   3812..3828    -  protein_bind   lac operator: The lac repressor binds to the lac operator to inhibit transcription in E. coli. This inhibition can be relieved by adding lactose or isopropyl-β-D-thiogalactopyranoside (IPTG). lac repressor encoded by lacI
   3836..3866    -  promoter       lac promoter: promoter for the E. coli lac operon
   3881..3902    -  protein_bind   CAP binding site: CAP binding activates transcription in the presence of cAMP. E. coli catabolite activator protein
   3915..4007    -  CDS            lacI (fragment): lac repressor; lacI; The lac repressor binds to the lac operator to inhibit transcription in E. coli. This inhibition can be relieved by adding lactose or isopropyl-β-D-thiogalactopyranoside (IPTG).
   4190..4778    -  rep_origin     ori: high-copy-number ColE1/pMB1/pBR322/pUC origin of replication
   4949..5809    -  CDS            AmpR: β-lactamase; bla; confers resistance to ampicillin, carbenicillin, and related antibiotics
   5810..5914    -  promoter       AmpR promoter: bla
   6009..6044    +  CDS            rop (fragment): Rop protein, which maintains plasmids at low copy number; rop
   6146..6245    +  misc_feature   bom (fragment): basis of mobility region from pBR322
   6251..32      -  CDS            lacZα (fragment) (across the origin): LacZα fragment of β-galactosidase; lacZ fragment
>Addgene plasmid #241460 | pMIHP-12668 S.E.AU1 | addgene full sequence | sequence record 481829 | Addgene NGS Result
TTTTCCCAGTCACGACGTTGTAAAACGACGGCGCAAGGAATGGTGCATGCAAGGAGATGGCGCCCAACAG
TCCCCCGGCCACGGGGCCTGCCACCATACCCACGCCGAAACAAGCGCTCATGAGCCCGAAGTGGCGAGCC
CGATCTTCCCCATCGGTGATGTCGGCGATATAGGCGCCAGCAACCGCACCTGTGGCGCCGGTGATGCCGG
CCACGATGCGTCCGGCGTAGAGGCGATTAGTCCAATTTGTTAAAGACAGGATATCAGTGGTCCAGGCTCT
AGTTTTGACTCAACAATATCACCAGCTGAAGCCTATAGAGTACGAGCCATAGATAAAATAAAAGATTTTA
TTTAGTCTCCAGAAAAAGGGGGGAATGAAAGACCCCACCTGTAGGTTTGGCAAGCTAGCTTAAGTAACGC
CATTTTGCAAGGCATGGAAAATACATAACTGAGAATAGAGAAGTTCAGATCAAGGTTAGGAACAGAGAGA
CAGCAGAATATGGGCCAAACAGGATATCTGTGGTAAGCAGTTCCTGCCCCGGCTCAGGGCCAAGAACAGA
TGGTCCCCAGATGCGGTCCCGCCCTCAGCAGTTTCTAGAGAACCATCAGATGTTTCCAGGGTGCCCCAAG
GACCTGAAATGACCCTGTGCCTTATTTGAACTAACCAATCAGTTCGCTTCTCGCTTCTGTTCGCGCGCTT
CTGCTCCCCGAGCTCAATAAAAGAGCCCACAACCCCTCACTCGGCGCGCCAGTCCTCCGATAGACTGCGT
CGCCCGGGTACCCGTATTCCCAATAAAGCCTCTTGCTGTTTGCATCCGAATCGTGGACTCGCTGATCCTT
GGGAGGGTCTCCTCAGATTGATTGACTGCCCACCTCGGGGGTCTTTCATTTGGAGGTTCCACCGAGATTT
GGAGACCCCTGCCCAGGGACCACCGACCCCCCCGCCGGGAGGTAAGCTGGCCAGCGGTCGTTTCGTGTCT
GTCTCTGTCTTTGTGCGTGTTTGTGCCGGCATCTAATGTTTGCGCCTGCGTCTGTACTAGTTAGCTAACT
AGCTCTGTATCTGGCGGACCCGTGGTGGAACTGACGAGTTCTGAACACCCGGCCGCAACCCTGGGAGACG
TCCCAGGGACTTTGGGGGCCGTTTTTGTGGCCCGACCTGAGGAAGGGAGTCGATGTGGAATCCGACCCCG
TCAGGATATGTGGTTCTGGTAGGAGACGAGAACCTAAAACAGTTCCCGCCTCCGTCTGAATTTTTGCTTT
CGGTTTGGAACCGAAGCCGCGCGTCTTGTCTGCTGCAGCGCTGCAGCATCGTTCTGTGTTGTCTCTGTCT
GACTGTGTTTCTGTATTTGTCTGAAAATTAGGGCCAGACTGTTACCACTCCCTTAAGTTTGACCTTAGGT
CACTGGAAAGATGTCGAGCGGATCGCTCACAACCAGTCGGTAGATGTCAAGAAGAGACGTTGGGTTACCT
TCTGCTCTGCAGAATGGCCAACCTTTAACGTCGGATGGCCGCGAGACGGCACCTTTAACCGAGACCTCAT
CACCCAGGTTAAGATCAAGGTCTTTTCACCTGGCCCGCATGGACACCCAGACCAGGTCCCCTACATCGTG
ACCTGGGAAGCCTTGGCTTTTGACCCCCCTCCCTGGGTCAAGCCCTTTGTACACCCTAAGCCTCCGCCTC
CTCTTCCTCCATCCGCCCCGTCTCTCCCCCTTGAACCTCCTCGTTCGACCCCGCCTCGATCCTCCCTTTA
TCCAGCCCTCACTCCTTCTCTAGGCGCCGGAATTCCGAACAGTCTTCCGTAATAGAAGACACAAGGCTCG
AGCGGGATCAATTCCGCCCCCCCCCTAACGTTACTGGCCGAAGCCGCTTGGAATAAGGCCGGTGTGCGTT
TGTCTATATGTTATTTTCCACCATATTGCCGTCTTTTGGCAATGTGAGGGCCCGGAAACCTGGCCCTGTC
TTCTTGACGAGCATTCCTAGGGGTCTTTCCCCTCTCGCCAAAGGAATGCAAGGTCTGTTGAATGTCGTGA
AGGAAGCAGTTCCTCTGGAAGCTTCTTGAAGACAAACAACGTCTGTAGCGACCCTTTGCAGGCAGCGGAA
CCCCCCACCTGGCGACAGGTGCCTCTGCGGCCAAAAGCCACGTGTATAAGATACACCTGCAAAGGCGGCA
CAACCCCAGTGCCACGTTGTGAGTTGGATAGTTGTGGAAAGAGTCAAATGGCTCTCCTCAAGCGTATTCA
ACAAGGGGCTGAAGGATGCCCAGAAGGTACCCCATTGTATGGGATCTGATCTGGGGCCTCGGTGCACATG
CTTTACATGTGTTTAGTCGAGGTTAAAAAAACGTCTAGGCCCCCCGAACCACGGGGACGTGGTTTTCCTT
TGAAAAACACGATAATACCATGCCAGAGCCTTCTAAGTCTGCACCAGCCCCTAAGAAGGGATCTAAGAAA
GCCATCTCTAAGGCGCAGAAGAAGGATGGCAAGAAGCGCAAGCGCAGCCGCAAGGAGAGCTATTCGGTGT
ACGTGTACAAGGTGCTGAAGCAAGTGCACCCCGACACCGGCATCTCCTCCAAGGCCATGGGCATCATGAA
CTCGTTCGTGAACGACATCTTCGAGCGCATCGCGAGCGAGGCGTCCCGCCTGGCGCATTACAACAAGCGC
TCGACCATCACGTCCCGGGAGATCCAGACGGCCGTGCGCCTGCTGCTGCCCGGGGAGCTGGCCAAGCACG
CCGTGTCGGAGGGCACTAAGGCCGTCACCAAGTACACCAGCTCCAAGGACCCACCGGTCGCCACCGGATC
CACGGTCGCCACCATGGGCAAGGAGACCGCCGCCGCCAAGTTCGAGAGGCAGCACATGGACAGCGGAGGA
GGCGGGGGAGGGGGGGCACCTGTGCCCTATCCAGATCCCCTGGAGCCTAGGGGAGGAGGCGGGGGAGGGG
ACACCTATCGGTACATTGGCATGCTGATGGTGTAAGCGGCCGCGACTCTAGAGTCGACCTGCAGGCATGC
AAGCTTCAGGTAGCCGGCTAACGTTAACAACCGGTACCTCTAGAACTATAGCTAGCATGCGCAAATTTAA
AGCGCTGATATCGATAAAATAAAAGATTTTATTTAGTCTCCAGAAAAAGGGGGGAATGAAAGACCCCACC
TGTAGGTTTGGCAAGCTAGCTTAAGTAACGCCATTTTGCAAGGCATGGAAAATACATAACTGAGAATAGA
GAAGTTCAGATCAAGGTTAGGAACAGAGAGACAGCAGAATATGGGCCAAACAGGATATCTGTGGTAAGCA
GTTCCTGCCCCGGCTCAGGGCCAAGAACAGATGGTCCCCAGATGCGGTCCCGCCCTCAGCAGTTTCTAGA
GAACCATCAGATGTTTCCAGGGTGCCCCAAGGACCTGAAATGACCCTGTGCCTTATTTGAACTAACCAAT
CAGTTCGCTTCTCGCTTCTGTTCGCGCGCTTCTGCTCCCCGAGCTCAATAAAAGAGCCCACAACCCCTCA
CTCGGCGCGCCAGTCCTCCGATAGACTGCGTCGCCCGGGTACCCGTGTATCCAATAAACCCTCTTGCAGT
TGCATCCGACTTGTGGTCTCGCTGTTCCTTGGGAGGGTCTCCTCTGAGTGATTGACTACCCGTCAGCGGG
GGTCTTTCATGGGTAACAGTTTCTTGAAGTTGGAGAACAACATTCTGAGGGTAGGAGTCGAATATTAAGT
AATCCTGACTCAATTAGCCACTGTTTTGAATCCACATACTCCAATACTCCTGAAATAGTTCATTATGGAC
AGCGCAGAAAGAGCTGGGGAGAATTGTGAAATTGTTATCCGCTCACAATTCCACACAACATACGAGCCGG
AAGCATAAAGTGTAAAGCCTGGGGTGCCTAATGAGTGAGCTAACTCACATTAATTGCGTTGCGCTCACTG
CCCGCTTTCCAGTCGGGAAACCTGTCGTGCCAGCTGCATTAATGAATCGGCCAACGCGCGGGGAGAGGCG
GTTTGCGTATTGGGCGCTCTTCCGCTTCCTCGCTCACTGACTCGCTGCGCTCGGTCGTTCGGCTGCGGCG
AGCGGTATCAGCTCACTCAAAGGCGGTAATACGGTTATCCACAGAATCAGGGGATAACGCAGGAAAGAAC
ATGTGAGCAAAAGGCCAGCAAAAGGCCAGGAACCGTAAAAAGGCCGCGTTGCTGGCGTTTTTCCATAGGC
TCCGCCCCCCTGACGAGCATCACAAAAATCGACGCTCAAGTCAGAGGTGGCGAAACCCGACAGGACTATA
AAGATACCAGGCGTTTCCCCCTGGAAGCTCCCTCGTGCGCTCTCCTGTTCCGACCCTGCCGCTTACCGGA
TACCTGTCCGCCTTTCTCCCTTCGGGAAGCGTGGCGCTTTCTCATAGCTCACGCTGTAGGTATCTCAGTT
CGGTGTAGGTCGTTCGCTCCAAGCTGGGCTGTGTGCACGAACCCCCCGTTCAGCCCGACCGCTGCGCCTT
ATCCGGTAACTATCGTCTTGAGTCCAACCCGGTAAGACACGACTTATCGCCACTGGCAGCAGCCACTGGT
AACAGGATTAGCAGAGCGAGGTATGTAGGCGGTGCTACAGAGTTCTTGAAGTGGTGGCCTAACTACGGCT
ACACTAGAAGAACAGTATTTGGTATCTGCGCTCTGCTGAAGCCAGTTACCTTCGGAAAAAGAGTTGGTAG
CTCTTGATCCGGCAAACAAACCACCGCTGGTAGCGGTGGTTTTTTTGTTTGCAAGCAGCAGATTACGCGC
AGAAAAAAAGGATCTCAAGAAGATCCTTTGATCTTTTCTACGGGGTCTGACGCTCAGTGGAACGAAAACT
CACGTTAAGGGATTTTGGTCATGAGATTATCAAAAAGGATCTTCACCTAGATCCTTTTAAATTAAAAATG
AAGTTTTAAATCAATCTAAAGTATATATGAGTAAACTTGGTCTGACAGTTACCAATGCTTAATCAGTGAG
GCACCTATCTCAGCGATCTGTCTATTTCGTTCATCCATAGTTGCCTGACTCCCCGTCGTGTAGATAACTA
CGATACGGGAGGGCTTACCATCTGGCCCCAGTGCTGCAATGATACCGCGAGACCCACGCTCACCGGCTCC
AGATTTATCAGCAATAAACCAGCCAGCCGGAAGGGCCGAGCGCAGAAGTGGTCCTGCAACTTTATCCGCC
TCCATCCAGTCTATTAATTGTTGCCGGGAAGCTAGAGTAAGTAGTTCGCCAGTTAATAGTTTGCGCAACG
TTGTTGCCATTGCTACAGGCATCGTGGTGTCACGCTCGTCGTTTGGTATGGCTTCATTCAGCTCCGGTTC
CCAACGATCAAGGCGAGTTACATGATCCCCCATGTTGTGCAAAAAAGCGGTTAGCTCCTTCGGTCCTCCG
ATCGTTGTCAGAAGTAAGTTGGCCGCAGTGTTATCACTCATGGTTATGGCAGCACTGCATAATTCTCTTA
CTGTCATGCCATCCGTAAGATGCTTTTCTGTGACTGGTGAGTACTCAACCAAGTCATTCTGAGAATAGTG
TATGCGGCGACCGAGTTGCTCTTGCCCGGCGTCAATACGGGATAATACCGCGCCACATAGCAGAACTTTA
AAAGTGCTCATCATTGGAAAACGTTCTTCGGGGCGAAAACTCTCAAGGATCTTACCGCTGTTGAGATCCA
GTTCGATGTAACCCACTCGTGCACCCAACTGATCTTCAGCATCTTTTACTTTCACCAGCGTTTCTGGGTG
AGCAAAAACAGGAAGGCAAAATGCCGCAAAAAAGGGAATAAGGGCGACACGGAAATGTTGAATACTCATA
CTCTTCCTTTTTCAATATTATTGAAGCATTTATCAGGGTTATTGTCTCATGAGCGGATACATATTTGAAT
GTATTTAGAAAAATAAACAAATAGGGGTTCCGCGCACATTTCCCCGAAAAGTGCCACCTGACGTCTAAGA
AACCATTATTATCATGACATTAACCTATAAAAATAGGCGTATCACGAGGCCCTTTCGTCTCGCGCGTTTC
GGTGATGACGGTGAAAACCTCTGACACATGCAGCTCCCGGAGACGGTCACAGCTTGTCTGTAAGCGGATG
CCGGGAGCAGACAAGCCCGTCAGGGCGCGTCAGCGGGTGTTGGCGGGTGTCGGGGCTGGCTTAACTATGC
GGCATCAGAGCAGATTGTACTGAGAGTGCACCATATGCGGTGTGAAATACCGCACAGATGCGTAAGGAGA
AAATACCGCATCAGGCGCCATTCGCCATTCAGGCTGCGCAACTGTTGGGAAGGGCGATCGGTGCGGGCCT
CTTCGCTATTACGCCAGCTGGCGAAAGGGGGATGTGCTGCAAGGCGATTAAGTTGGGTAACGCCAGGG
